Addgene plasmid #209689: MAC_N_VPS26C
Purpose: Expresses MAC-tagged VPS26C in mammalian cells
Depositing lab: Markku Varjosalo. Depositing organization: University of Helsinki, Institute of Biotechnology. Publication: Structure and interactions of the endogenous human Commander complex. Laulumaa S, Kumpula EP, Huiskonen JT, Varjosalo M. Nat Struct Mol Biol. 2024 Jun;31(6):925-938. doi: 10.1038/s41594-024-01246-1. Epub 2024 Mar 8. PubMed 38459129.
Backbone
  Vector backbone: MAC-tag-N (#108078)
  Backbone manufacturer: Markku Varjosalo lab
  Backbone size w/o insert (bp): 6312
  Total vector size (bp): 7206
  Vector type: Mammalian Expression
Growth in bacteria
  Bacterial resistance: Ampicillin, 100 μg/mL
  Growth temperature: 37°C
  Growth strain: DH5alpha
  Copy number: High Copy
Gene/Insert
  Gene/Insert name: VPS26C
  Species: H. sapiens (human)
  Insert size (bp): 894
  GenBank ID: NM_001331018
  Entrez Gene: VPS26C (a.k.a. DCRA, DSCR3, DSCRA)
  Tag / fusion protein: MAC-tag (N terminal on backbone)
  Cloning method: Gateway Cloning
  Sequencing primers: 5′ M13 uni (-21); 3′ M13 rev (-29)
Resource information
  A portion of this plasmid was derived from a plasmid made by: Human ORFeome collection
Terms and licenses: Academic/Nonprofit Terms; Industry Terms: Not Available to Industry
Depositor comments: Please visit https://doi.org/10.1101/2023.04.03.535349 for bioRxiv preprint.
How to cite: MAC_N_VPS26C was a gift from Markku Varjosalo (Addgene plasmid # 209689 ; http://n2t.net/addgene:209689 ; RRID:Addgene_209689)
