[The description below was written by a language model from this plasmid's Addgene catalogue record and pLannotate feature annotations shown in this document.]
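Description:
MAC_N_VPS26C is a 7.2 kb mammalian expression plasmid built by Gateway recombination of the human VPS26C open reading frame (also known as DSCR3/DCRA, about 0.9 kb, derived from the Human ORFeome collection) into the MAC-tag-N destination backbone. It is propagated in E. coli as a high-copy plasmid through a ColE1/pUC-type origin and selected with ampicillin via the β-lactamase gene. A fragment of an f1 origin is also annotated.

Expression is driven by the CMV immediate-early enhancer and promoter, followed by short tet operator-like matches, which suggests a tetracycline-regulatable CMV/TetO arrangement, although the catalogue fields do not state this explicitly. The reading frame begins with the N-terminal MAC-tag, annotated here as an E. coli birA-derived biotin ligase coding sequence followed by an HA epitope and two Strep-Tag II motifs. It continues across the attB1 site into VPS26C and ends before attB2 and a bovine growth hormone polyadenylation signal. This tag design allows two complementary approaches from one construct: Strep-based affinity purification of stable complexes, and proximity-dependent biotinylation of neighbouring proteins by the ligase module, with HA available for detection.

Downstream, an FRT site sits directly ahead of a hygromycin resistance gene that has no full promoter of its own and is followed by an SV40 polyadenylation signal. This layout is typical of FLP-mediated integration into a genomic FRT landing site, where correct insertion activates hygromycin resistance and yields isogenic stable lines. The associated study concerns the structure and interactions of the human Commander complex, consistent with using this plasmid to map VPS26C interaction partners.
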