Features (pLannotate 1.2.2; 27 found; start..end, strand, type, name):
      1..380     +  enhancer       CMV enhancer: human cytomegalovirus immediate early enhancer
    381..584     +  promoter       CMV promoter: human cytomegalovirus (CMV) immediate early promoter
    586..605     +  promoter       PLtetO-1 promoter (fragment): modified phage lambda PL promoter with tet operator sites (Lutz and Bujard, 1997)
    607..626     +  promoter       PLtetO-1 promoter (fragment): modified phage lambda PL promoter with tet operator sites (Lutz and Bujard, 1997)
    634..667     +  promoter       TRE3GV promoter (fragment): 3rd-generation Tet-responsive promoter that can be activated by binding of Tet-On® 3G, optimized for retroviral and lentiviral vectors
    827..1789    +  CDS            birA: BIRA_ECOLI - Also known as bioR, dhbB. Experimental evidence at protein level: Swiss-Prot protein existence level 1. Acts both as a biotin--[acetyl-CoA-carboxylase] ligase and a biotin-operon repressor. In the presence of ATP, BirA activates biotin to form the BirA-biotinyl-5'-adenylate (BirA-bio-5'-AMP or holoBirA) complex. HoloBirA can either transfer the biotinyl moiety to the biotin carboxyl carrier protein (BCCP) subunit of acetyl-CoA carboxylase, or bind to the biotin operator site and inhibit transcription of the operon. From Escherichia coli (strain K12).
   1790..1815    +  CDS            3xHA (fragment): three tandem HA epitope tags
   1847..1866    +  CDS            Strep-Tag II (fragment): peptide that binds Strep-Tactin®, an engineered form of streptavidin
   1907..1929    +  CDS            Strep-Tag II (fragment): peptide that binds Strep-Tactin®, an engineered form of streptavidin
   1944..1961    +  protein_bind   attB1 (fragment): mutant version of attB; core recombination site for the Gateway® BP reaction BP Clonase™
   1970..2860    +  CDS            VPS26C: VP26C_HUMAN - Also known as DCRA, DSCR3 From Homo sapiens (Human).
   2868..2885    -  protein_bind   attB2 (fragment): mutant version of attB; core recombination site for the Gateway® BP reaction BP Clonase™
   2930..3154    +  polyA_signal   bGH poly(A) signal: bovine growth hormone polyadenylation signal
   3158..3179    +  promoter       SV40 promoter (fragment): SV40 enhancer and early promoter
   3200..3433    +  rep_origin     f1 ori (fragment) (sequence partly withheld): f1 bacteriophage origin of replication; arrow indicates direction of (+) strand synthesis
   3438..3485    +  protein_bind   FRT: FLP-mediated recombination occurs in the 8-bp core sequence TCTAGAAA (Turan and Bode, 2011). FLP recombinase from the Saccharomyces cerevisiae 2μ plasmid
   3493..4515    +  CDS            HygR: aminoglycoside phosphotransferase from E. coli; aph(4)-Ia; confers resistance to hygromycin
   4525..4650    +  CDS            ble (fragment): BLE_KLEPN - Experimental evidence at protein level: Swiss-Prot protein existence level 1. Binding protein with a strong affinity to the bleomycin family of antibiotics. Binds to CL990; an antimitotic-antibiotic compound. From Klebsiella pneumoniae.
   4645..4766    +  polyA_signal   SV40 poly(A) signal: SV40 polyadenylation signal
   4839..4855    -  protein_bind   lac operator: The lac repressor binds to the lac operator to inhibit transcription in E. coli. This inhibition can be relieved by adding lactose or isopropyl-β-D-thiogalactopyranoside (IPTG). lac repressor encoded by lacI
   4863..4893    -  promoter       lac promoter: promoter for the E. coli lac operon
   4908..4929    -  protein_bind   CAP binding site: CAP binding activates transcription in the presence of cAMP. E. coli catabolite activator protein
   4942..5034    -  CDS            lacI (fragment): lac repressor; lacI; The lac repressor binds to the lac operator to inhibit transcription in E. coli. This inhibition can be relieved by adding lactose or isopropyl-β-D-thiogalactopyranoside (IPTG).
   5217..5805    -  rep_origin     ori: high-copy-number ColE1/pMB1/pBR322/pUC origin of replication
   5976..6836    -  CDS            AmpR: β-lactamase; bla; confers resistance to ampicillin, carbenicillin, and related antibiotics
   6837..6941    -  promoter       AmpR promoter: bla
   7000..7052    -  misc_feature   bom (fragment): basis of mobility region from pBR322
>Addgene plasmid #209689 | MAC_N_VPS26C | addgene full sequence | sequence record 441676 | Addgene NGS Result
GACATTGATTATTGACTAGTTATTAATAGTAATCAATTACGGGGTCATTAGTTCATAGCCCATATATGGA
GTTCCGCGTTACATAACTTACGGTAAATGGCCCGCCTGGCTGACCGCCCAACGACCCCCGCCCATTGACG
TCAATAATGACGTATGTTCCCATAGTAACGCCAATAGGGACTTTCCATTGACGTCAATGGGTGGAGTATT
TACGGTAAACTGCCCACTTGGCAGTACATCAAGTGTATCATATGCCAAGTACGCCCCCTATTGACGTCAA
TGACGGTAAATGGCCCGCCTGGCATTATGCCCAGTACATGACCTTATGGGACTTTCCTACTTGGCAGTAC
ATCTACGTATTAGTCATCGCTATTACCATGGTGATGCGGTTTTGGCAGTACATCAATGGGCGTGGATAGC
GGTTTGACTCACGGGGATTTCCAAGTCTCCACCCCATTGACGTCAATGGGAGTTTGTTTTGGCACCAAAA
TCAACGGGACTTTCCAAAATGTCGTAACAACTCCGCCCCATTGACGCAAATGGGCGGTAGGCGTGTACGG
TGGGAGGTCTATATAAGCAGAGCTCTCCCTATCAGTGATAGAGATCTCCCTATCAGTGATAGAGATCGTC
GACGAGCTCGTTTAGTGAACCGTCAGATCGCCTGGAGACGCCATCCACGCTGTTTTGACCTCCATAGAAG
ACACCGGGACCGATCCAGCCTCCGGACTCTAGCGTTTAAACTTAAGCTTGGTACCGAGCTCGGATCCACT
AGTCCAGTGTGGTGGAATTCTGCAGATATCCAGCACAGTGGCGGCCGCTCGAGACCATGAAGGACAACAC
CGTGCCCCTGAAGCTGATCGCCCTGCTGGCCAACGGCGAGTTCCACTCTGGCGAGCAGCTGGGCGAGACA
CTGGGCATGAGCAGAGCCGCCATCAACAAGCACATCCAGACCCTGCGGGACTGGGGCGTGGACGTGTTCA
CAGTGCCCGGCAAGGGCTACAGCCTGCCCGAGCCCATCCAGCTGCTGAACGCCAAGCAGATCCTGGGCCA
GCTGGATGGCGGATCTGTGGCCGTGCTGCCCGTGATCGACAGCACCAACCAGTATCTGCTCGACCGGATC
GGCGAGCTGAAGTCCGGCGACGCCTGTATCGCCGAGTACCAGCAGGCCGGCAGAGGCGGCAGGGGCAGAA
AGTGGTTCAGCCCCTTCGGCGCCAACCTGTACCTGAGCATGTTCTGGAGACTGGAACAGGGCCCAGCCGC
CGCTATTGGCCTGAGCCTGGTCATCGGCATCGTGATGGCCGAGGTGCTGCGGAAGCTGGGCGCCGACAAA
GTGCGCGTGAAGTGGCCCAACGACCTGTATCTGCAGGACCGGAAGCTGGCCGGCATCCTGGTGGAACTGA
CCGGCAAAACAGGCGACGCCGCCCAGATCGTGATCGGCGCTGGCATCAACATGGCCATGCGGCGGGTGGA
AGAGAGCGTGGTCAACCAGGGCTGGATCACCCTGCAGGAAGCCGGCATCAACCTGGACCGGAACACCCTG
GCCGCCATGCTGATCAGAGAGCTGAGAGCCGCCCTGGAACTGTTCGAGCAGGAAGGCCTGGCCCCCTACC
TGAGCAGATGGGAGAAGCTGGACAACTTCATCAACCGGCCCGTGAAACTGATCATCGGCGACAAAGAGAT
CTTCGGCATCAGCCGGGGCATCGACAAGCAGGGGGCCCTGCTCCTGGAACAGGACGGCATCATCAAGCCC
TGGATGGGCGGCGAGATCAGCCTGCGGAGCGCCGAGAAGTACCCATACGATGTTCCTGACTATGCCGGTA
CCGAGCTCGGATCCACCATGGCTAGCTGGAGCCACCCGCAGTTCGAGAAAGGTGGAGGTTCCGGAGGTGG
ATCGGGAGGTGGATCGTGGAGCCACCCGCAGTTCGAAAAAGCGGCCGATATCACAAGTTTGTACAAAAAA
GTTGGCACCATGGGGACCGCCCTGGACATCAAGATTAAAAGAGCGAATAAAGTTTATCACGCCGGGGAAG
TGCTCTCTGGCGTGGTGGTCATATCGAGTAAGGATTCAGTCCAACACCAGGGAGTGTCTTTGACCATGGA
AGGAACTGTAAACCTCCAGCTCAGTGCCAAAAGTGTGGGTGTGTTTGAAGCTTTTTATAATTCTGTTAAG
CCTATCCAGATTATCAACAGCACCATAGAAATGGTGAAGCCGGGGAAATTTCCCAGCGGCAAAACAGAAA
TCCCTTTTGAATTTCCTCTGCACTTGAAGGGTAACAAAGTTCTGTATGAGACGTATCATGGCGTGTTTGT
CAACATTCAGTATACACTGCGCTGTGACATGAAGCGGTCTCTGTTGGCCAAGGACTTGACAAAGACCTGT
GAATTTATCGTTCACTCCGCTCCTCAGAAGGGGAAGTTTACTCCCAGTCCCGTGGACTTCACGATTACAC
CTGAAACCTTACAGAACGTCAAAGAGAGAGCTTTGCTTCCCAAATTTCTCCTTCGAGGACATCTCAACTC
AACAAACTGTGTCATCACGCAGCCACTAACGGGAGAGCTGGTGGTGGAGAGCTCGGAAGCCGCCATCAGA
AGCGTGGAGCTGCAGCTGGTGCGCGTGGAGACGTGCGGGTGTGCAGAAGGCTATGCCCGCGACGCCACGG
AGATTCAGAACATTCAGATCGCCGACGGGGATGTGTGCAGGGGCCTCTCTGTCCCCATCTACATGGTCTT
CCCTAGGCTGTTCACCTGCCCTACACTGGAGACCACCAACTTCAAAGTGGAATTTGAGGTTAACATCGTG
GTGCTGCTTCACCCTGACCACCTCATCACGGAGAACTTCCCGCTGAAGCTCTGCAGGATATTGCCAACTT
TCTTGTACAAAGTGGTGACGTAAGCTAGGGGCCCGTTTAAACCCGCTGATCAGCCTCGACTGTGCCTTCT
AGTTGCCAGCCATCTGTTGTTTGCCCCTCCCCCGTGCCTTCCTTGACCCTGGAAGGTGCCACTCCCACTG
TCCTTTCCTAATAAAATGAGGAAATTGCATCGCATTGTCTGAGTAGGTGTCATTCTATTCTGGGGGGTGG
GGTGGGGCAGGACAGCAAGGGGGAGGATTGGGAAGACAATAGCAGGCATGCTGGGGATGCGGTGGGCTCT
ATGGCTTCTGAGGCGGAAAGAACCAGCTGGGGCTCTAGGGGGTATCCCC
[124 nt withheld, positions 3200-3323]
C
[91 nt withheld, positions 3325-3415]
AGGGTGATGGTTCACGTACCTAGAAGTTCCTATTCCGAAGTTCCTATTCTCTAGAAAGTATAGGAACTTC
CTTGGCCAAAAAGCCTGAACTCACCGCGACGTCTGTCGAGAAGTTTCTGATCGAAAAGTTCGACAGCGTC
TCCGACCTGATGCAGCTCTCGGAGGGCGAAGAATCTCGTGCTTTCAGCTTCGATGTAGGAGGGCGTGGAT
ATGTCCTGCGGGTAAATAGCTGCGCCGATGGTTTCTACAAAGATCGTTATGTTTATCGGCACTTTGCATC
GGCCGCGCTCCCGATTCCGGAAGTGCTTGACATTGGGGAATTCAGCGAGAGCCTGACCTATTGCATCTCC
CGCCGTGCACAGGGTGTCACGTTGCAAGACCTGCCTGAAACCGAACTGCCCGCTGTTCTGCAGCCGGTCG
CGGAGGCCATGGATGCGATCGCTGCGGCCGATCTTAGCCAGACGAGCGGGTTCGGCCCATTCGGACCGCA
AGGAATCGGTCAATACACTACATGGCGTGATTTCATATGCGCGATTGCTGATCCCCATGTGTATCACTGG
CAAACTGTGATGGACGACACCGTCAGTGCGTCCGTCGCGCAGGCTCTCGATGAGCTGATGCTTTGGGCCG
AGGACTGCCCCGAAGTCCGGCACCTCGTGCACGCGGATTTCGGCTCCAACAATGTCCTGACGGACAATGG
CCGCATAACAGCGGTCATTGACTGGAGCGAGGCGATGTTCGGGGATTCCCAATACGAGGTCGCCAACATC
TTCTTCTGGAGGCCGTGGTTGGCTTGTATGGAGCAGCAGACGCGCTACTTCGAGCGGAGGCATCCGGAGC
TTGCAGGATCGCCGCGGCTCCGGGCGTATATGCTCCGCATTGGTCTTGACCAACTCTATCAGAGCTTGGT
TGACGGCAATTTCGATGATGCAGCTTGGGCGCAGGGTCGATGCGACGCAATCGTCCGATCCGGAGCCGGG
ACTGTCGGGCGTACACAAATCGCCCGCAGAAGCGCGGCCGTCTGGACCGATGGCTGTGTAGAAGTACTCG
CCGATAGTGGAAACCGACGCCCCAGCACTCGTCCGAGGGCAAAGGAATAGCACGTACTACGAGATTTCGA
TTCCACCGCCGCCTTCTATGAAAGGTTGGGCTTCGGAATCGTTTTCCGGGACGCCGGCTGGATGATCCTC
CAGCGCGGGGATCTCATGCTGGAGTTCTTCGCCCACCCCAACTTGTTTATTGCAGCTTATAATGGTTACA
AATAAAGCAATAGCATCACAAATTTCACAAATAAAGCATTTTTTTCACTGCATTCTAGTTGTGGTTTGTC
CAAACTCATCAATGTATCTTATCATGTCTGTATACCGTCGACCTCTAGCTAGAGCTTGGCGTAATCATGG
TCATAGCTGTTTCCTGTGTGAAATTGTTATCCGCTCACAATTCCACACAACATACGAGCCGGAAGCATAA
AGTGTAAAGCCTGGGGTGCCTAATGAGTGAGCTAACTCACATTAATTGCGTTGCGCTCACTGCCCGCTTT
CCAGTCGGGAAACCTGTCGTGCCAGCTGCATTAATGAATCGGCCAACGCGCGGGGAGAGGCGGTTTGCGT
ATTGGGCGCTCTTCCGCTTCCTCGCTCACTGACTCGCTGCGCTCGGTCGTTCGGCTGCGGCGAGCGGTAT
CAGCTCACTCAAAGGCGGTAATACGGTTATCCACAGAATCAGGGGATAACGCAGGAAAGAACATGTGAGC
AAAAGGCCAGCAAAAGGCCAGGAACCGTAAAAAGGCCGCGTTGCTGGCGTTTTTCCATAGGCTCCGCCCC
CCTGACGAGCATCACAAAAATCGACGCTCAAGTCAGAGGTGGCGAAACCCGACAGGACTATAAAGATACC
AGGCGTTTCCCCCTGGAAGCTCCCTCGTGCGCTCTCCTGTTCCGACCCTGCCGCTTACCGGATACCTGTC
CGCCTTTCTCCCTTCGGGAAGCGTGGCGCTTTCTCATAGCTCACGCTGTAGGTATCTCAGTTCGGTGTAG
GTCGTTCGCTCCAAGCTGGGCTGTGTGCACGAACCCCCCGTTCAGCCCGACCGCTGCGCCTTATCCGGTA
ACTATCGTCTTGAGTCCAACCCGGTAAGACACGACTTATCGCCACTGGCAGCAGCCACTGGTAACAGGAT
TAGCAGAGCGAGGTATGTAGGCGGTGCTACAGAGTTCTTGAAGTGGTGGCCTAACTACGGCTACACTAGA
AGAACAGTATTTGGTATCTGCGCTCTGCTGAAGCCAGTTACCTTCGGAAAAAGAGTTGGTAGCTCTTGAT
CCGGCAAACAAACCACCGCTGGTAGCGGTGGTTTTTTTGTTTGCAAGCAGCAGATTACGCGCAGAAAAAA
AGGATCTCAAGAAGATCCTTTGATCTTTTCTACGGGGTCTGACGCTCAGTGGAACGAAAACTCACGTTAA
GGGATTTTGGTCATGAGATTATCAAAAAGGATCTTCACCTAGATCCTTTTAAATTAAAAATGAAGTTTTA
AATCAATCTAAAGTATATATGAGTAAACTTGGTCTGACAGTTACCAATGCTTAATCAGTGAGGCACCTAT
CTCAGCGATCTGTCTATTTCGTTCATCCATAGTTGCCTGACTCCCCGTCGTGTAGATAACTACGATACGG
GAGGGCTTACCATCTGGCCCCAGTGCTGCAATGATACCGCGAGACCCACGCTCACCGGCTCCAGATTTAT
CAGCAATAAACCAGCCAGCCGGAAGGGCCGAGCGCAGAAGTGGTCCTGCAACTTTATCCGCCTCCATCCA
GTCTATTAATTGTTGCCGGGAAGCTAGAGTAAGTAGTTCGCCAGTTAATAGTTTGCGCAACGTTGTTGCC
ATTGCTACAGGCATCGTGGTGTCACGCTCGTCGTTTGGTATGGCTTCATTCAGCTCCGGTTCCCAACGAT
CAAGGCGAGTTACATGATCCCCCATGTTGTGCAAAAAAGCGGTTAGCTCCTTCGGTCCTCCGATCGTTGT
CAGAAGTAAGTTGGCCGCAGTGTTATCACTCATGGTTATGGCAGCACTGCATAATTCTCTTACTGTCATG
CCATCCGTAAGATGCTTTTCTGTGACTGGTGAGTACTCAACCAAGTCATTCTGAGAATAGTGTATGCGGC
GACCGAGTTGCTCTTGCCCGGCGTCAATACGGGATAATACCGCGCCACATAGCAGAACTTTAAAAGTGCT
CATCATTGGAAAACGTTCTTCGGGGCGAAAACTCTCAAGGATCTTACCGCTGTTGAGATCCAGTTCGATG
TAACCCACTCGTGCACCCAACTGATCTTCAGCATCTTTTACTTTCACCAGCGTTTCTGGGTGAGCAAAAA
CAGGAAGGCAAAATGCCGCAAAAAAGGGAATAAGGGCGACACGGAAATGTTGAATACTCATACTCTTCCT
TTTTCAATATTATTGAAGCATTTATCAGGGTTATTGTCTCATGAGCGGATACATATTTGAATGTATTTAG
AAAAATAAACAAATAGGGGTTCCGCGCACATTTCCCCGAAAAGTGCCACCTGACGTCGACGGATCGGGAG
ATCTCCCGATCCCCTATGGTGCACTCTCAGTACAATCTGCTCTGATGCCGCATAGTTAAGCCAGTATCTG
CTCCCTGCTTGTGTGTTGGAGGTCGCTGAGTAGTGCGCGAGCAAAATTTAAGCTACAACAAGGCAAGGCT
TGACCGACAATTGCATGAAGAATCTGCTTAGGGTTAGGCGTTTTGCGCTGCTTCGCGATGTACGGGCCAG
ATATACGCGTT
